Addgene plasmid #241052: pDMJ2-SARS-CoV-2-Spike (B.1-9b)
Purpose: Expresses SARS-CoV-2 spike (B.1-9b) protein for creating pseudotyped virus
Depositing lab: Jeremy Luban. Depositing organization: University of Massachusetts, Worcester. Publication: Computationally designed proteins mimic antibody immune evasion in viral evolution. Youssef N, Gurev S, Ghantous F, Brock KP, Jaimes JA, Thadani NN, Dauphin A, Sherman AC, Yurkovetskiy L, Soto D, Estanboulieh R, Kotzen B, Notin P, Kollasch AW, Cohen AA, Dross SE, Erasmus J, Fuller DH, Bjorkman PJ, Lemieux JE, Luban J, Seaman MS, Marks DS. Immunity. 2025 May 6:S1074-7613(25)00178-5. doi: 10.1016/j.immuni.2025.04.015. PubMed 40345199.
Backbone
  Vector backbone: pDMJ2
  Vector type: Mammalian Expression
Growth in bacteria
  Bacterial resistance: Ampicillin, 100 μg/mL
  Growth temperature: 37°C
  Growth strain: DH5alpha
  Copy number: High Copy
Gene/Insert
  Gene/Insert name: Spike (B.1-9b)
  Species: SARS-CoV-2
  Mutation: K113T,K147N,S155R,T478K,E484V,F490R,S494R,K529L,D614G,R683N
  Entrez Gene: S (a.k.a. GU280_gp02, spike glycoprotein)
  Cloning method: Gene Synthesis
Terms and licenses: Academic/Nonprofit Terms; Industry Terms: Not Available to Industry
How to cite: pDMJ2-SARS-CoV-2-Spike (B.1-9b) was a gift from Jeremy Luban (Addgene plasmid # 241052 ; http://n2t.net/addgene:241052 ; RRID:Addgene_241052)
