[The description below was written by a language model from this plasmid's Addgene catalogue record and pLannotate feature annotations shown in this document.]
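Description:
pDMJ2-SARS-CoV-2-Spike (B.1-9b) is a 7.4 kb mammalian expression plasmid built on the pDMJ2 backbone that produces a designed variant of the SARS-CoV-2 spike glycoprotein for making pseudotyped virus. It is maintained in E. coli through a high-copy ColE1/pUC-type origin of replication and selected with ampicillin via a β-lactamase gene driven by its own bla promoter; a short fragment of the pBR322 basis-of-mobility region is also annotated. No mammalian selection marker or reporter appears in the feature table, which is consistent with use by transient transfection.

The spike open reading frame, made by gene synthesis, spans roughly 3.8 kb and carries ten substitutions relative to the reference protein: K113T, K147N, S155R, T478K, E484V, F490R, S494R, K529L, D614G and R683N. D614G defines the B.1 lineage background, several of the changes fall within the N-terminal and receptor-binding domains, and R683N lies in the furin cleavage motif at the S1/S2 junction. Because the plasmid is circular, the regulatory elements listed at the end of the sequence sit directly upstream of the coding region: the human cytomegalovirus immediate-early enhancer and promoter, followed by a fragment of the HTLV-1 5' LTR and a fragment of CMV intron A, a composite leader arrangement commonly used to boost transcript processing and translation. Transcripts terminate at a bovine growth hormone polyadenylation signal. No epitope tag is annotated. The plasmid is intended to supply the envelope protein in trans when co-expressed with viral packaging and reporter components, giving spike-pseudotyped particles. The associated publication concerns computationally designed proteins that mimic antibody escape in viral evolution, which suggests use in entry and neutralisation assays.
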