Features (pLannotate 1.2.2; 10 found; start..end, strand, type, name):
      1..3765    +  CDS            S: SPIKE_SARS2 - Experimental evidence at protein level: Swiss-Prot protein existence level 1. [Spike glycoprotein]: May down-regulate host tetherin (BST2) by lysosomal degradation, thereby counteracting its antiviral activity. From Severe acute respiratory syndrome coronavirus 2 (2019-nCoV) (SARS-CoV-2).
   3788..4012    +  polyA_signal   bGH poly(A) signal: bovine growth hormone polyadenylation signal
   4427..5015    -  rep_origin     ori: high-copy-number ColE1/pMB1/pBR322/pUC origin of replication
   5186..6046    -  CDS            AmpR: β-lactamase; bla; confers resistance to ampicillin, carbenicillin, and related antibiotics
   6047..6151    -  promoter       AmpR promoter: bla
   6191..6248    +  misc_feature   bom (fragment): basis of mobility region from pBR322
   6334..6713    +  enhancer       CMV enhancer: human cytomegalovirus immediate early enhancer
   6714..6917    +  promoter       CMV promoter: human cytomegalovirus (CMV) immediate early promoter
   7006..7233    +  LTR            5' LTR (truncated) (fragment): truncated 5' long terminal repeat (LTR) from human T-cell leukemia virus (HTLV) type 1
   7237..7347    +  intron         CMV intron (fragment): modified intron A from human cytomegalovirus
>Addgene plasmid #241052 | pDMJ2-SARS-CoV-2-Spike (B.1-9b) | addgene full sequence | sequence record 486178 | Addgene NGS Result
ATGTTCGTGTTTCTGGTTCTTCTTCCCCTGGTGTCTAGTCAGTGCGTCAACTTGACTACGCGAACACAGC
TGCCCCCAGCCTACACCAATTCCTTTACACGAGGCGTCTACTATCCCGACAAGGTGTTCCGAAGCAGTGT
TTTGCACTCCACGCAGGACCTTTTCTTGCCCTTCTTCTCAAATGTGACTTGGTTTCATGCAATACACGTA
TCCGGGACTAATGGCACTAAGAGATTCGACAATCCCGTGTTGCCTTTTAACGACGGCGTGTATTTTGCCA
GTACAGAAAAGAGCAATATTATCCGGGGATGGATCTTCGGCACGACTCTGGATAGTACCACACAATCCCT
GCTGATCGTGAATAATGCGACAAACGTCGTCATAAAAGTCTGCGAGTTCCAGTTCTGCAACGACCCTTTC
CTCGGGGTGTATTACCATAACAACAATAAATCTTGGATGGAACGGGAGTTTCGCGTGTACTCCAGTGCAA
ATAACTGTACTTTTGAGTACGTAAGCCAGCCTTTCCTGATGGACCTCGAAGGGAAACAGGGGAACTTTAA
GAACCTGCGCGAATTCGTGTTCAAGAACATCGACGGTTATTTTAAAATATACAGCAAGCACACCCCTATT
AACCTGGTGAGAGATTTGCCACAAGGTTTTAGCGCCCTGGAACCCCTCGTGGACCTTCCTATCGGCATCA
ACATCACGCGCTTCCAAACTCTGCTCGCACTGCATCGGTCTTATCTGACCCCTGGAGATTCATCCTCAGG
ATGGACCGCGGGTGCTGCTGCATATTATGTGGGATATCTGCAGCCTAGGACCTTCCTGCTCAAATACAAC
GAGAACGGCACCATCACTGACGCTGTTGATTGCGCGCTGGACCCATTGTCTGAAACCAAATGCACACTGA
AAAGCTTCACAGTCGAGAAGGGCATTTACCAGACGAGCAACTTCAGAGTTCAGCCCACAGAGAGCATCGT
TCGCTTCCCCAACATTACCAATTTGTGCCCATTCGGAGAGGTCTTTAACGCAACTAGATTTGCCAGTGTT
TACGCCTGGAACAGGAAACGGATATCCAATTGCGTGGCCGATTACAGCGTACTGTACAATAGTGCTAGCT
TTTCAACCTTTAAATGCTACGGTGTCTCCCCTACGAAGCTGAATGATCTGTGCTTTACTAATGTCTATGC
GGACAGCTTCGTTATTAGAGGTGACGAGGTCCGCCAAATCGCCCCAGGGCAGACTGGAAAGATAGCCGAC
TACAATTACAAACTGCCAGATGATTTCACCGGCTGCGTCATCGCCTGGAACTCCAATAACCTCGATAGTA
AAGTGGGCGGCAATTACAACTATCTCTATAGGCTGTTTCGAAAGAGCAACCTGAAACCTTTTGAGCGGGA
CATTTCAACAGAGATCTACCAGGCCGGAAGCAAGCCCTGCAACGGGGTCGTGGGGTTCAATTGTTACCGG
CCGCTGCAACGGTATGGATTTCAGCCGACTAACGGCGTTGGCTATCAGCCATATCGGGTGGTGGTGCTGT
CATTTGAGCTGCTTCATGCGCCTGCTACAGTATGTGGGCCTAAACTGTCTACCAATCTGGTGAAAAATAA
GTGCGTGAACTTCAACTTCAATGGCCTCACCGGGACAGGCGTGTTGACAGAATCCAATAAGAAATTCCTG
CCATTCCAGCAGTTCGGCAGGGATATCGCAGACACGACCGATGCGGTGCGAGATCCCCAGACATTGGAGA
TTCTGGACATTACTCCTTGTTCTTTTGGAGGAGTGAGTGTTATTACTCCCGGCACAAATACCTCAAATCA
AGTCGCTGTGCTGTATCAAGGTGTAAACTGTACCGAGGTCCCCGTGGCTATTCACGCCGACCAGCTGACC
CCAACATGGCGGGTATACAGCACCGGTTCTAATGTATTCCAGACCAGAGCCGGCTGCCTCATTGGAGCCG
AGCATGTGAACAACTCTTATGAATGTGATATACCGATTGGAGCAGGTATCTGCGCCTCTTATCAGACCCA
GACAAATAGCCCCAGAAACGCTAGGAGCGTGGCCTCCCAGTCCATAATCGCCTATACAATGTCACTGGGG
GCTGAAAATTCAGTGGCATACAGTAACAACTCTATCGCTATCCCCACAAATTTTACCATCTCTGTGACTA
CAGAGATCCTGCCAGTGTCTATGACTAAAACCTCCGTGGACTGTACCATGTACATCTGTGGTGATAGCAC
CGAATGTTCCAACCTGCTCCTGCAGTACGGCAGCTTCTGCACACAGCTGAATAGGGCACTGACAGGAATC
GCCGTCGAACAGGATAAGAACACTCAGGAGGTGTTTGCGCAGGTTAAGCAGATTTACAAGACGCCACCAA
TCAAGGACTTCGGTGGGTTCAATTTCTCTCAAATTCTGCCTGATCCTTCTAAGCCATCTAAGCGGAGCTT
TATAGAGGATTTGCTCTTTAATAAGGTGACCCTCGCCGATGCTGGATTTATTAAGCAGTATGGCGACTGT
TTGGGAGACATTGCTGCTCGCGATCTGATATGTGCCCAGAAATTCAACGGGCTGACCGTACTCCCACCGC
TGCTCACTGATGAGATGATCGCACAATATACCAGCGCCCTGCTGGCCGGCACTATTACATCCGGCTGGAC
GTTCGGAGCAGGAGCCGCACTGCAAATACCTTTTGCCATGCAGATGGCATATCGCTTCAATGGGATCGGG
GTGACCCAGAACGTCCTGTACGAAAACCAGAAACTTATCGCTAACCAGTTCAATTCCGCCATTGGTAAAA
TCCAGGACAGCTTGAGTTCCACAGCCAGCGCCCTCGGGAAATTGCAAGATGTAGTCAATCAGAATGCACA
AGCCCTGAATACTCTCGTCAAGCAACTGTCATCCAACTTCGGTGCTATATCCTCCGTGCTGAATGATATC
CTTAGTAGATTGGATAAGGTGGAGGCAGAAGTCCAGATCGACCGGCTTATTACTGGAAGGCTGCAGAGTC
TGCAGACGTACGTCACGCAGCAGCTTATCAGAGCCGCCGAGATTAGAGCATCTGCGAATCTGGCTGCTAC
AAAGATGAGTGAATGCGTGCTCGGGCAATCAAAGCGGGTCGACTTTTGTGGGAAGGGGTACCACCTCATG
AGCTTCCCCCAATCCGCCCCACATGGCGTTGTGTTCCTGCATGTTACTTACGTTCCCGCTCAAGAGAAGA
ACTTTACTACCGCTCCGGCGATCTGCCACGACGGTAAGGCACACTTTCCACGCGAAGGCGTCTTTGTTAG
CAATGGAACACACTGGTTTGTTACCCAGAGGAACTTTTATGAGCCCCAGATAATCACAACCGACAACACA
TTCGTATCTGGGAACTGTGACGTAGTTATTGGGATCGTGAACAACACCGTGTACGATCCTCTCCAACCGG
AACTTGACTCTTTCAAGGAGGAACTGGATAAGTACTTTAAGAATCACACCTCACCCGATGTTGACCTCGG
CGACATTTCAGGAATTAATGCTAGCGTGGTGAACATCCAGAAAGAGATTGATAGACTTAACGAAGTGGCC
AAGAACCTCAACGAATCACTTATTGACCTGCAGGAGCTGGGAAAATATGAGCAGTACATTAAATGGCCTT
GGTACATTTGGCTGGGCTTTATAGCAGGCCTGATCGCTATCGTCATGGTGACCATCATGCTTTGTTGTAT
GACTAGCTGCTGCAGCTGCCTCAAGGGCTGTTGTAGCTGCGGCTCTTGCTGTAAATAATGATGAGGATCC
AGATCTGCTGTGCCTTCTAGTTGCCAGCCATCTGTTGTTTGCCCCTCCCCCGTGCCTTCCTTGACCCTGG
AAGGTGCCACTCCCACTGTCCTTTCCTAATAAAATGAGGAAATTGCATCGCATTGTCTGAGTAGGTGTCA
TTCTATTCTGGGGGGTGGGGTGGGGCAGGACAGCAAGGGGGAGGATTGGGAAGACAATAGCAGGCATGCT
GGGGATGCGGTGGGCTCTATGGGTACCCAGGTGCTGAAGAATTGACCCGGTTCCTCCTGGGCCAGAAAGA
AGCAGGCACATCCCCTTCTCTGTGACACACCCTGTCCACGCCCCTGGTTCTTAGTTCCAGCCCCACTCAT
AGGACACTCATAGCTCAGGAGGGCTCCGCCTTCAATCCCACCCGCTAAAGTACTTGGAGCGGTCTCTCCC
TCCCTCATCAGCCCACCAAACCAAACCTAGCCTCCAAGAGTGGGAAGAAATTAAAGCAAGATAGGCTATT
AAGTGCAGAGGGAGAGAAAATGCCTCCAACATGTGAGGAAGTAATGAGAGAAATCATAGAATTTTAAGGC
CATGATTTAAGGCCAATCGGAAAGAACATGTGAGCAAAAGGCCAGCAAAAGGCCAGGAACCGTAAAAAGG
CCGCGTTGCTGGCGTTTTTCCATAGGCTCCGCCCCCCTGACGAGCATCACAAAAATCGACGCTCAAGTCA
GAGGTGGCGAAACCCGACAGGACTATAAAGATACCAGGCGTTTCCCCCTGGAAGCTCCCTCGTGCGCTCT
CCTGTTCCGACCCTGCCGCTTACCGGATACCTGTCCGCCTTTCTCCCTTCGGGAAGCGTGGCGCTTTCTC
ATAGCTCACGCTGTAGGTATCTCAGTTCGGTGTAGGTCGTTCGCTCCAAGCTGGGCTGTGTGCACGAACC
CCCCGTTCAGCCCGACCGCTGCGCCTTATCCGGTAACTATCGTCTTGAGTCCAACCCGGTAAGACACGAC
TTATCGCCACTGGCAGCAGCCACTGGTAACAGGATTAGCAGAGCGAGGTATGTAGGCGGTGCTACAGAGT
TCTTGAAGTGGTGGCCTAACTACGGCTACACTAGAAGAACAGTATTTGGTATCTGCGCTCTGCTGAAGCC
AGTTACCTTCGGAAAAAGAGTTGGTAGCTCTTGATCCGGCAAACAAACCACCGCTGGTAGCGGTGGTTTT
TTTGTTTGCAAGCAGCAGATTACGCGCAGAAAAAAAGGATCTCAAGAAGATCCTTTGATCTTTTCTACGG
GGTCTGACGCTCAGTGGAACGAAAACTCACGTTAAGGGATTTTGGTCATGAGATTATCAAAAAGGATCTT
CACCTAGATCCTTTTAAATTAAAAATGAAGTTTTAAATCAATCTAAAGTATATATGAGTAAACTTGGTCT
GACAGTTACCAATGCTTAATCAGTGAGGCACCTATCTCAGCGATCTGTCTATTTCGTTCATCCATAGTTG
CCTGACTCCCCGTCGTGTAGATAACTACGATACGGGAGGGCTTACCATCTGGCCCCAGTGCTGCAATGAT
ACCGCGAGACCCACGCTCACCGGCTCCAGATTTATCAGCAATAAACCAGCCAGCCGGAAGGGCCGAGCGC
AGAAGTGGTCCTGCAACTTTATCCGCCTCCATCCAGTCTATTAATTGTTGCCGGGAAGCTAGAGTAAGTA
GTTCGCCAGTTAATAGTTTGCGCAACGTTGTTGCCATTGCTACAGGCATCGTGGTGTCACGCTCGTCGTT
TGGTATGGCTTCATTCAGCTCCGGTTCCCAACGATCAAGGCGAGTTACATGATCCCCCATGTTGTGCAAA
AAAGCGGTTAGCTCCTTCGGTCCTCCGATCGTTGTCAGAAGTAAGTTGGCCGCAGTGTTATCACTCATGG
TTATGGCAGCACTGCATAATTCTCTTACTGTCATGCCATCCGTAAGATGCTTTTCTGTGACTGGTGAGTA
CTCAACCAAGTCATTCTGAGAATAGTGTATGCGGCGACCGAGTTGCTCTTGCCCGGCGTCAATACGGGAT
AATACCGCGCCACATAGCAGAACTTTAAAAGTGCTCATCATTGGAAAACGTTCTTCGGGGCGAAAACTCT
CAAGGATCTTACCGCTGTTGAGATCCAGTTCGATGTAACCCACTCGTGCACCCAACTGATCTTCAGCATC
TTTTACTTTCACCAGCGTTTCTGGGTGAGCAAAAACAGGAAGGCAAAATGCCGCAAAAAAGGGAATAAGG
GCGACACGGAAATGTTGAATACTCATACTCTTCCTTTTTCAATATTATTGAAGCATTTATCAGGGTTATT
GTCTCATGAGCGGATACATATTTGAATGTATTTAGAAAAATAAACAAATAGGGGTTCCGCGCACATTTCC
CCGAAAAGTGCCACCTGACGTCCCAATGATTGCACCATATGCGGTGTGAAATACCGCACAGATGCGTAAG
GAGAAAATACCGCATCAGATTGGCTATTGGCCATTGCATACGTTGTATCCATATCATAATATGTACATTT
ATATTGGCTCATGTCCAACATTACCGCCATGTTGACATTGATTATTGACTAGTTATTAATAGTAATCAAT
TACGGGGTCATTAGTTCATAGCCCATATATGGAGTTCCGCGTTACATAACTTACGGTAAATGGCCCGCCT
GGCTGACCGCCCAACGACCCCCGCCCATTGACGTCAATAATGACGTATGTTCCCATAGTAACGCCAATAG
GGACTTTCCATTGACGTCAATGGGTGGAGTATTTACGGTAAACTGCCCACTTGGCAGTACATCAAGTGTA
TCATATGCCAAGTACGCCCCCTATTGACGTCAATGACGGTAAATGGCCCGCCTGGCATTATGCCCAGTAC
ATGACCTTATGGGACTTTCCTACTTGGCAGTACATCTACGTATTAGTCATCGCTATTACCATGGTGATGC
GGTTTTGGCAGTACATCAATGGGCGTGGATAGCGGTTTGACTCACGGGGATTTCCAAGTCTCCACCCCAT
TGACGTCAATGGGAGTTTGTTTTGGCACCAAAATCAACGGGACTTTCCAAAATGTCGTAACAACTCCGCC
CCATTGACGCAAATGGGCGGTAGGCGTGTACGGTGGGAGGTCTATATAAGCAGAGCTCGTTTAGTGAACC
GTCAGATCGCCTGGAGACGCCATCCACGCTGTTTTGACCTCCATAGAAGACACCGGGACCGATCCAGCCT
CCATCGGCTCGCATCTCTCCTTCACGCGCCCGCCGCCCTACCTGAGGCCGCCATCCACGCCGGTTGAGTC
GCGTTCTGCCGCCTCCCGCCTGTGGTGCCTCCTGAACTGCGTCCGCCGTCTAGGTAAGTTTAAAGCTCAG
GTCGAGACCGGGCCTTTGTCCGGCGCTCCCTTGGAGCCTACCTAGACTCAGCCGGCTCTCCACGCTTTGC
CTGACCCTGCTTGCTCAACTCTAGTTAACGGTGGAGGGCAGTGTAGTCTGAGCAGTACTCGTTGCTGCCG
CGCGCGCCACCAGACATAATAGCTGACAGACTAACAGACTGTTCCTTTCCATGGGTCTTTTCTGCAGTCA
CCGTCGTCGACACGTGTGATCAGATATCGCGGCCGCTCTAGA
